Addgene plasmid #237657: pRK5_msfGFP-HMGB1-Shuffled 9
Purpose: For overexpression of msfGFP-HMGB1-Shuffled 9
Depositing lab: Denes Hnisz. Depositing organization: Max Planck Institute for Molecular Genetics. Publication: Probing condensate microenvironments with a micropeptide killswitch. Zhang Y, Stoppelkamp I, Fernandez-Pernas P, Allram M, Charman M, Magalhaes AP, Piedavent-Salomon M, Sommer G, Sung YC, Meyer K, Grams N, Halko E, Dongre S, Meierhofer D, Malszycki M, Ilik IA, Aktas T, Kraushar ML, Vastenhouw N, Weitzman MD, Grebien F, Niskanen H, Hnisz D. Nature. 2025 Jun 4. doi: 10.1038/s41586-025-09141-5. PubMed 40468084.
Backbone
  Vector backbone: pRK5
  Vector type: Mammalian Expression
Growth in bacteria
  Bacterial resistance: Ampicillin, 100 μg/mL
  Growth temperature: 37°C
  Growth strain: DH5alpha
  Copy number: High Copy
Gene/Insert
  Gene/Insert name: HMGB1-Shuffled 9
  Species: H. sapiens (human)
  Entrez Gene: HMGB1 (a.k.a. HMG-1, HMG1, HMG3, SBP-1)
  Tag / fusion protein: msfGFP (N terminal on insert)
  Cloning method: Gibson Cloning
Terms and licenses: Academic/Nonprofit Terms; Industry Terms: Not Available to Industry
How to cite: pRK5_msfGFP-HMGB1-Shuffled 9 was a gift from Denes Hnisz (Addgene plasmid # 237657 ; http://n2t.net/addgene:237657 ; RRID:Addgene_237657)
