[The description below was written by a language model from this plasmid's Addgene catalogue record and pLannotate feature annotations shown in this document.]
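Description:
pRK5_msfGFP-HMGB1-Shuffled 9 is a mammalian expression plasmid built on the pRK5 backbone for overexpressing a human HMGB1 variant fused at its N terminus to monomeric superfolder GFP (msfGFP). The sequenced construct is about 6.1 kb. It is propagated in E. coli as a high-copy plasmid through a ColE1/pUC-type origin and selected with ampicillin via the β-lactamase gene and its native promoter. The backbone also carries an M13 phage origin for single-stranded DNA production. Short remnants of lacZα, lacI, rop, bom and the lac promoter/operator region are also annotated; these are cloning-vector leftovers rather than functional parts of the design.

Expression is driven by the human cytomegalovirus immediate early enhancer and promoter. This is followed by a fragment of CMV intron A and an SP6 promoter, which could support in vitro transcription. The annotation tool labels the fluorescent protein reading frame as a SiriusGFP fragment, which is a best match to a related GFP derivative and corresponds to the msfGFP tag listed in the catalogue. Directly downstream lies the HMGB1 coding sequence, matched only as a fragment (against the bovine homologue), with an unannotated stretch after it before the SV40 polyadenylation signal. The name "Shuffled 9" suggests that this region is a scrambled sequence element attached to or replacing part of HMGB1, but the record does not define what was shuffled. A short hit to an IgH signal sequence upstream of the GFP is fragmentary and probably not meaningful. An SV40 enhancer/early promoter sits downstream of the cassette, with no mammalian selection marker annotated. The plasmid comes from a study probing biomolecular condensate microenvironments, so it is suited to transient transfection and live imaging of the fusion protein.
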