Features (pLannotate 1.2.2; 22 found; start..end, strand, type, name):
     14..393     +  enhancer       CMV enhancer: human cytomegalovirus immediate early enhancer
    394..597     +  promoter       CMV promoter: human cytomegalovirus (CMV) immediate early promoter
    733..776     +  intron         CMV intron (fragment): modified intron A from human cytomegalovirus
    828..846     +  promoter       SP6 promoter: promoter for bacteriophage SP6 RNA polymerase
    850..887     +  CDS            IgH signal sequence (fragment): signal sequence from the mouse immunoglobulin heavy chain variable region
    939..1653    +  CDS            SiriusGFP (fragment): enhanced GFP (EGFP) derivative that exhibits robust folding and enhanced photostability (Zhong et al., 2019) mammalian codon-optimized
   1659..2201    +  CDS            HMGB1 (fragment): HMGB1_BOVIN - Also known as HMG1. Experimental evidence at protein level: Swiss-Prot protein existence level 1. In the extracellular compartment (following either active secretion or passive release)involved in regulation of the inflammatory response. Fully reduced HGMB1 (which subsequently gets oxidized after release) in association with CXCL12 mediates the recruitment of inflammatory cells during the initial phase of tissue injury; the CXCL12:HMGB1 complex triggers CXCR4 homodimerization (By similarity). Induces the migration of monocyte-derived immature dendritic cells and seems to regulate
   2340..2357    +  misc_feature   MCS (fragment): pUC18/19 multiple cloning site
   2378..2512    +  polyA_signal   SV40 poly(A) signal: SV40 polyadenylation signal
   2581..2938    +  promoter       SV40 promoter: SV40 enhancer and early promoter
   2957..3111    +  CDS            lacZα (fragment): LacZα fragment of β-galactosidase; lacZ fragment
   3117..3168    -  misc_feature   bom (fragment): basis of mobility region from pBR322
   3187..3567    +  rep_origin     M13 ori (sequence partly withheld): M13 bacteriophage origin of replication; arrow indicates direction of (+) strand synthesis
   3643..3692    -  misc_feature   bom (fragment): basis of mobility region from pBR322
   3794..3829    -  CDS            rop (fragment): Rop protein, which maintains plasmids at low copy number; rop
   3924..4028    +  promoter       AmpR promoter: bla
   4029..4889    +  CDS            AmpR: β-lactamase; bla; confers resistance to ampicillin, carbenicillin, and related antibiotics
   5060..5648    +  rep_origin     ori: high-copy-number ColE1/pMB1/pBR322/pUC origin of replication
   5831..5923    +  CDS            lacI (fragment): lac repressor; lacI; The lac repressor binds to the lac operator to inhibit transcription in E. coli. This inhibition can be relieved by adding lactose or isopropyl-β-D-thiogalactopyranoside (IPTG).
   5936..5957    +  protein_bind   CAP binding site: CAP binding activates transcription in the presence of cAMP. E. coli catabolite activator protein
   5972..6002    +  promoter       lac promoter: promoter for the E. coli lac operon
   6010..6026    +  protein_bind   lac operator: The lac repressor binds to the lac operator to inhibit transcription in E. coli. This inhibition can be relieved by adding lactose or isopropyl-β-D-thiogalactopyranoside (IPTG). lac repressor encoded by lacI
>Addgene plasmid #237657 | pRK5_msfGFP-HMGB1-Shuffled 9 | addgene full sequence | sequence record 471795 | Addgene NGS Result
TTCGAGCTCGCCCGACATTGATTATTGACTAGTTATTAATAGTAATCAATTACGGGGTCATTAGTTCATA
GCCCATATATGGAGTTCCGCGTTACATAACTTACGGTAAATGGCCCGCCTGGCTGACCGCCCAACGACCC
CCGCCCATTGACGTCAATAATGACGTATGTTCCCATAGTAACGCCAATAGGGACTTTCCATTGACGTCAA
TGGGTGGAGTATTTACGGTAAACTGCCCACTTGGCAGTACATCAAGTGTATCATATGCCAAGTACGCCCC
CTATTGACGTCAATGACGGTAAATGGCCCGCCTGGCATTATGCCCAGTACATGACCTTATGGGACTTTCC
TACTTGGCAGTACATCTACGTATTAGTCATCGCTATTACCATGGTGATGCGGTTTTGGCAGTACATCAAT
GGGCGTGGATAGCGGTTTGACTCACGGGGATTTCCAAGTCTCCACCCCATTGACGTCAATGGGAGTTTGT
TTTGGCACCAAAATCAACGGGACTTTCCAAAATGTCGTAACAACTCCGCCCCATTGACGCAAATGGGCGG
TAGGCGTGTACGGTGGGAGGTCTATATAAGCAGAGCTCGTTTAGTGAACCGTCAGATCGCCTGGAGACGC
CATCCACGCTGTTTTGACCTCCATAGAAGACACCGGGACCGATCCAGCCTCCGCGGCCGGGAACGGTGCA
TTGGAACGCGGATTCCCCGTGCCAAGAGTGACGTAAGTACCGCCTATAGAGTCTATAGGCCCACCCCCTT
GGCTTCGTTAGAACGCGGCTACAATTAATACATAACCTTATGTATCATACACATACGATTTAGGTGACAC
TATAGAATAACATCCACTTTGCCTTTCTCTCCACAGGTGTCCACTCCCAGGTCCAACTGCACCTCGGTTC
TATCGATTGAATTCGTACCGGTGCCACCATGGTGAGCAAGGGCGAGGAGCTGTTCACCGGGGTGGTGCCC
ATCCTGGTCGAGCTGGACGGCGACGTAAACGGCCACAAGTTCAGCGTGCGCGGCGAGGGCGAGGGCGATG
CCACCAACGGCAAGCTGACCCTGAAGTTCATCTGCACCACCGGCAAGCTGCCCGTGCCCTGGCCCACCCT
CGTGACCACCCTGACCTACGGCGTGCAGTGCTTCAGCCGCTACCCCGACCACATGAAGCAGCACGACTTC
TTCAAGTCCGCCATGCCCGAAGGCTACGTCCAGGAGCGCACCATCTCCTTCAAGGACGACGGCACCTACA
AGACCCGCGCCGAGGTGAAGTTCGAGGGCGACACCCTGGTGAACCGCATCGAGCTGAAGGGCATCGACTT
CAAGGAGGACGGCAACATCCTGGGGCACAAGCTGGAGTACAACTTCAACAGCCACAACGTCTATATCACG
GCCGACAAGCAGAAGAACGGCATCAAGGCGAACTTCAAGATCCGCCACAACGTCGAGGACGGCAGCGTGC
AGCTCGCCGACCACTACCAGCAGAACACCCCCATCGGCGACGGCCCCGTGCTGCTGCCCGACAACCACTA
CCTGAGCACCCAGTCCAAGCTGAGCAAAGACCCCAACGAGAAGCGCGATCACATGGTCCTGCTGGAGTTC
GTGACCGCCGCCGGGATCACTCTCGGCATGGACGAGCTGTACACGGCGATGGGCAAAGGAGATCCTAAGA
AGCCGAGAGGCAAAATGTCATCATATGCATTTTTTGTGCAAACTTGTCGGGAGGAGCATAAGAAGAAGCA
CCCAGATGCTTCAGTCAACTTCTCAGAGTTTTCTAAGAAGTGCTCAGAGAGGTGGAAGACCATGTCTGCT
AAAGAGAAAGGAAAATTTGAAGATATGGCAAAAGCGGACAAGGCCCGTTATGAAAGAGAAATGAAAACCT
ATATCCCTCCCAAAGGGGAGACAAAAAAGAAGTTCAAGGATCCCAATGCACCCAAGAGGCCTCCTTCGGC
CTTCTTCCTCTTCTGCTCTGAGTATCGCCCAAAAATCAAAGGAGAACATCCTGGCCTGTCCATTGGTGAT
GTTGCGAAGAAACTGGGAGAGATGTGGAATAACACTGCTGCAGATGACAAGCAGCCTTATGAAAAGAAGG
CTGCGAAGCTGAAGGAAAAATATGAAAAGGATATTGCTGCATATCGAGCTAAAGGAAAGCCTGATGCAGC
AAAAAAGGGAGTTGTCAAGGCTGAAAAAAGCAAGAAAAGGAAGAGGAGGAAGATGAGGAAGATGAAGAGG
ATGAGGAGGAGGAGGAAGATGAAGAAGATGAAGATGAAGAAGAAGATGTTCATGATGATGAATTTCAAGT
TGGTTCTAGCGTTCCAGTCCTGTCTATAATCTAGAGTCGACCTGCAGAAGCTTGGCCGCCATGGCCCAAC
TTGTTTATTGCAGCTTATAATGGTTACAAATAAAGCAATAGCATCACAAATTTCACAAATAAAGCATTTT
TTTCACTGCATTCTAGTTGTGGTTTGTCCAAACTCATCAATGTATCTTATCATGTCTGGATCGGGAATTA
ATTCGGCGCAGCACCATGGCCTGAAATAACCTCTGAAAGAGGAACTTGGTTAGGTACCTTCTGAGGCGGA
AAGAACCAGCTGTGGAATGTGTGTCAGTTAGGGTGTGGAAAGTCCCCAGGCTCCCCAGCAGGCAGAAGTA
TGCAAAGCATGCATCTCAATTAGTCAGCAACCAGGTGTGGAAAGTCCCCAGGCTCCCCAGCAGGCAGAAG
TATGCAAAGCATGCATCTCAATTAGTCAGCAACCATAGTCCCGCCCCTAACTCCGCCCATCCCGCCCCTA
ACTCCGCCCAGTTCCGCCCATTCTCCGCCCCATGGCTGACTAATTTTTTTTATTTATGCAGAGGCCGAGG
CCGCCTCGGCCTCTGAGCTATTCCAGAAGTAGTGAGGAGGCTTTTTTGGAGGCCTAGGCTTTTGCAAAAA
GCTGTTAACAGCTTGGCACTGGCCGTCGTTTTACAACGTCGTGACTGGGAAAACCCTGGCGTTACCCAAC
TTAATCGCCTTGCAGCACATCCCCCTTTCGCCAGCTGGCGTAATAGCGAAGAGGCCCGCACCGATCGCCC
TTCCCAACAGTTGCGCAGCCTGAATGGCGAATGGCGCCTGATGCGGTATTTTCTCCTTACGCATCTGTGC
GGTATTTCACACCGCATA
[142 nt withheld, positions 3169-3310]
C
[141 nt withheld, positions 3312-3452]
CCTTTGACGTTGGAGTCCACGTTCTTT
[37 nt withheld, positions 3480-3516]
ACCCTATCTCGGGCTATTCTTTTGATTTATAAGGGATTTTGCCGATTTCGGCCTATTGGTTAAAAAATGA
GCTGATTTAACAAAAATTTAACGCGAATTTTAACAAAATATTAACGTTTACAATTTTATGGTGCACTCTC
AGTACAATCTGCTCTGATGCCGCATAGTTAAGCCAGCCCCGACACCCGCCAACACCCGCTGACGCGCCCT
GACGGGCTTGTCTGCTCCCGGCATCCGCTTACAGACAAGCTGTGACCGTCTCCGGGAGCTGCATGTGTCA
GAGGTTTTCACCGTCATCACCGAAACGCGCGAGACGAAAGGGCCTCGTGATACGCCTATTTTTATAGGTT
AATGTCATGATAATAATGGTTTCTTAGACGTCAGGTGGCACTTTTCGGGGAAATGTGCGCGGAACCCCTA
TTTGTTTATTTTTCTAAATACATTCAAATATGTATCCGCTCATGAGACAATAACCCTGATAAATGCTTCA
ATAATATTGAAAAAGGAAGAGTATGAGTATTCAACATTTCCGTGTCGCCCTTATTCCCTTTTTTGCGGCA
TTTTGCCTTCCTGTTTTTGCTCACCCAGAAACGCTGGTGAAAGTAAAAGATGCTGAAGATCAGTTGGGTG
CACGAGTGGGTTACATCGAACTGGATCTCAACAGCGGTAAGATCCTTGAGAGTTTTCGCCCCGAAGAACG
TTTTCCAATGATGAGCACTTTTAAAGTTCTGCTATGTGGCGCGGTATTATCCCGTATTGACGCCGGGCAA
GAGCAACTCGGTCGCCGCATACACTATTCTCAGAATGACTTGGTTGAGTACTCACCAGTCACAGAAAAGC
ATCTTACGGATGGCATGACAGTAAGAGAATTATGCAGTGCTGCCATAACCATGAGTGATAACACTGCGGC
CAACTTACTTCTGACAACGATCGGAGGACCGAAGGAGCTAACCGCTTTTTTGCACAACATGGGGGATCAT
GTAACTCGCCTTGATCGTTGGGAACCGGAGCTGAATGAAGCCATACCAAACGACGAGCGTGACACCACGA
TGCCTGTAGCAATGGCAACAACGTTGCGCAAACTATTAACTGGCGAACTACTTACTCTAGCTTCCCGGCA
ACAATTAATAGACTGGATGGAGGCGGATAAAGTTGCAGGACCACTTCTGCGCTCGGCCCTTCCGGCTGGC
TGGTTTATTGCTGATAAATCTGGAGCCGGTGAGCGTGGGTCTCGCGGTATCATTGCAGCACTGGGGCCAG
ATGGTAAGCCCTCCCGTATCGTAGTTATCTACACGACGGGGAGTCAGGCAACTATGGATGAACGAAATAG
ACAGATCGCTGAGATAGGTGCCTCACTGATTAAGCATTGGTAACTGTCAGACCAAGTTTACTCATATATA
CTTTAGATTGATTTAAAACTTCATTTTTAATTTAAAAGGATCTAGGTGAAGATCCTTTTTGATAATCTCA
TGACCAAAATCCCTTAACGTGAGTTTTCGTTCCACTGAGCGTCAGACCCCGTAGAAAAGATCAAAGGATC
TTCTTGAGATCCTTTTTTTCTGCGCGTAATCTGCTGCTTGCAAACAAAAAAACCACCGCTACCAGCGGTG
GTTTGTTTGCCGGATCAAGAGCTACCAACTCTTTTTCCGAAGGTAACTGGCTTCAGCAGAGCGCAGATAC
CAAATACTGTTCTTCTAGTGTAGCCGTAGTTAGGCCACCACTTCAAGAACTCTGTAGCACCGCCTACATA
CCTCGCTCTGCTAATCCTGTTACCAGTGGCTGCTGCCAGTGGCGATAAGTCGTGTCTTACCGGGTTGGAC
TCAAGACGATAGTTACCGGATAAGGCGCAGCGGTCGGGCTGAACGGGGGGTTCGTGCACACAGCCCAGCT
TGGAGCGAACGACCTACACCGAACTGAGATACCTACAGCGTGAGCTATGAGAAAGCGCCACGCTTCCCGA
AGGGAGAAAGGCGGACAGGTATCCGGTAAGCGGCAGGGTCGGAACAGGAGAGCGCACGAGGGAGCTTCCA
GGGGGAAACGCCTGGTATCTTTATAGTCCTGTCGGGTTTCGCCACCTCTGACTTGAGCGTCGATTTTTGT
GATGCTCGTCAGGGGGGCGGAGCCTATGGAAAAACGCCAGCAACGCGGCCTTTTTACGGTTCCTGGCCTT
TTGCTGGCCTTTTGCTCACATGTTCTTTCCTGCGTTATCCCCTGATTCTGTGGATAACCGTATTACCGCC
TTTGAGTGAGCTGATACCGCTCGCCGCAGCCGAACGACCGAGCGCAGCGAGTCAGTGAGCGAGGAAGCGG
AAGAGCGCCCAATACGCAAACCGCCTCTCCCCGCGCGTTGGCCGATTCATTAATGCAGCTGGCACGACAG
GTTTCCCGACTGGAAAGCGGGCAGTGAGCGCAACGCAATTAATGTGAGTTAGCTCACTCATTAGGCACCC
CAGGCTTTACACTTTATGCTTCCGGCTCGTATGTTGTGTGGAATTGTGAGCGGATAACAATTTCACACAG
GAAACAGCTATGACATGATTACGAATTAA
